Addgene plasmid #228067: mCit(S1-S3)3-SAH
Purpose: Mammalian expression of coiled coil segments (S1-S3)x3, with long rigid linkers and N-terminal mCitrine; for phase separation and forming of liquid condensates in mammalian cells.
Depositing lab: Roman Jerala. Publication: Programmable de novo designed coiled coil-mediated phase separation in mammalian cells. Ramsak M, Ramirez DA, Hough LE, Shirts MR, Vidmar S, Elersic Filipic K, Anderluh G, Jerala R. Nat Commun. 2023 Dec 2;14(1):7973. doi: 10.1038/s41467-023-43742-w. PubMed 38042897.
Backbone
  Vector backbone: pcDNA
  Vector type: Mammalian Expression
Growth in bacteria
  Bacterial resistance: Ampicillin, 100 μg/mL
  Growth temperature: 37°C
  Growth strain: DH5alpha
  Copy number: High Copy
Gene/Insert
  Gene/Insert name: mCitrine, S1, S3
  Species: Synthetic
  Cloning method: Gibson Cloning
Terms and licenses: Academic/Nonprofit Terms; Industry Terms: Not Available to Industry
How to cite: mCit(S1-S3)3-SAH was a gift from Roman Jerala (Addgene plasmid # 228067 ; http://n2t.net/addgene:228067 ; RRID:Addgene_228067)
