[The description below was written by a language model from this plasmid's Addgene catalogue record and pLannotate feature annotations shown in this document.]
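Description:
mCit(S1-S3)3-SAH is a mammalian expression plasmid built on a pcDNA backbone, about 7.2 kb in the sequenced record. It is propagated in E. coli through a high-copy ColE1/pUC-type origin and selected with ampicillin via the β-lactamase gene and its native promoter. The backbone also carries an f1 origin and an SV40 promoter–driven neomycin phosphotransferase cassette with an SV40 polyadenylation signal, which could in principle allow G418 selection of transfected mammalian cells. The remaining annotations are small backbone remnants (bom, lac promoter/operator, and lacI and ble fragments).

The payload is transcribed from the human cytomegalovirus immediate-early enhancer and promoter and terminated by the bovine growth hormone polyadenylation signal, with T7 and SP6 promoters flanking the cloning region. The annotated open reading frame begins with a short polyhistidine tag (detected as a fragment of a 9xHis tag) directly followed by Citrine, matching the N-terminal mCitrine in the catalogue entry. The roughly 1 kb between Citrine and the SP6 site is essentially unannotated. It presumably holds the synthetic insert described in the record: three repeats of the de novo designed coiled-coil segments S1 and S3, joined by long rigid linkers. The "SAH" in the name probably refers to these linkers, although the record does not spell the term out. The short hits to Rac1 and to an HIV-1 LTR are most likely spurious matches from the automated annotation.

The construct is intended for transfection into mammalian cells. There, multivalent coiled-coil interactions drive phase separation of the fusion protein into liquid condensates, which mCitrine fluorescence makes visible. The rigid-linker design allows the effect of linker properties on condensate formation to be studied.
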