Features (pLannotate 1.2.2; 23 found; start..end, strand, type, name):
     28..80      -  misc_feature   bom (fragment): basis of mobility region from pBR322
    235..614     +  enhancer       CMV enhancer: human cytomegalovirus immediate early enhancer
    615..818     +  promoter       CMV promoter: human cytomegalovirus (CMV) immediate early promoter
    814..847     +  LTR            5' LTR (truncated) (fragment): truncated 5' long terminal repeat (LTR) from HIV-1
    863..881     +  promoter       T7 promoter: promoter for bacteriophage T7 RNA polymerase
    953..970     +  CDS            9xHis (fragment): 9xHis affinity tag
    971..1687    +  CDS            Citrine: enhanced variant of YFP (Heikal et al., 2001) mammalian codon-optimized
   1782..1800    +  CDS            Rac1 (fragment): human Rac family small GTPase 1
   2732..2750    -  promoter       SP6 promoter: promoter for bacteriophage SP6 RNA polymerase
   2776..3000    +  polyA_signal   bGH poly(A) signal: bovine growth hormone polyadenylation signal
   3004..3025    +  promoter       SV40 promoter (fragment): SV40 enhancer and early promoter
   3046..3474    +  rep_origin     f1 ori (sequence partly withheld): f1 bacteriophage origin of replication; arrow indicates direction of (+) strand synthesis
   3488..3817    +  promoter       SV40 promoter: SV40 enhancer and early promoter
   3884..4675    +  CDS            neo: KKA2_KLEPN - Also known as kan, nptII. Experimental evidence at protein level: Swiss-Prot protein existence level 1. Resistance to kanamycin, neomycin, paromomycin, ribostamycin, butirosin and gentamicin B. From Klebsiella pneumoniae.
   4699..4857    +  CDS            ble (fragment): BLE_KLEPN - Experimental evidence at protein level: Swiss-Prot protein existence level 1. Binding protein with a strong affinity to the bleomycin family of antibiotics. Binds to CL990; an antimitotic-antibiotic compound. From Klebsiella pneumoniae.
   4852..4973    +  polyA_signal   SV40 poly(A) signal: SV40 polyadenylation signal
   5046..5062    -  protein_bind   lac operator: The lac repressor binds to the lac operator to inhibit transcription in E. coli. This inhibition can be relieved by adding lactose or isopropyl-β-D-thiogalactopyranoside (IPTG). lac repressor encoded by lacI
   5070..5100    -  promoter       lac promoter: promoter for the E. coli lac operon
   5115..5136    -  protein_bind   CAP binding site: CAP binding activates transcription in the presence of cAMP. E. coli catabolite activator protein
   5149..5241    -  CDS            lacI (fragment): lac repressor; lacI; The lac repressor binds to the lac operator to inhibit transcription in E. coli. This inhibition can be relieved by adding lactose or isopropyl-β-D-thiogalactopyranoside (IPTG).
   5424..6012    -  rep_origin     ori: high-copy-number ColE1/pMB1/pBR322/pUC origin of replication
   6183..7043    -  CDS            AmpR: β-lactamase; bla; confers resistance to ampicillin, carbenicillin, and related antibiotics
   7044..7148    -  promoter       AmpR promoter: bla
>Addgene plasmid #228067 | mCit(S1-S3)3-SAH | addgene full sequence | sequence record 451397 | Addgene NGS Result
GACGGATCGGGAGATCTCCCGATCCCCTATGGTGCACTCTCAGTACAATCTGCTCTGATGCCGCATAGTT
AAGCCAGTATCTGCTCCCTGCTTGTGTGTTGGAGGTCGCTGAGTAGTGCGCGAGCAAAATTTAAGCTACA
ACAAGGCAAGGCTTGACCGACAATTGCATGAAGAATCTGCTTAGGGTTAGGCGTTTTGCGCTGCTTCGCG
ATGTACGGGCCAGATATACGCGTTGACATTGATTATTGACTAGTTATTAATAGTAATCAATTACGGGGTC
ATTAGTTCATAGCCCATATATGGAGTTCCGCGTTACATAACTTACGGTAAATGGCCCGCCTGGCTGACCG
CCCAACGACCCCCGCCCATTGACGTCAATAATGACGTATGTTCCCATAGTAACGCCAATAGGGACTTTCC
ATTGACGTCAATGGGTGGAGTATTTACGGTAAACTGCCCACTTGGCAGTACATCAAGTGTATCATATGCC
AAGTACGCCCCCTATTGACGTCAATGACGGTAAATGGCCCGCCTGGCATTATGCCCAGTACATGACCTTA
TGGGACTTTCCTACTTGGCAGTACATCTACGTATTAGTCATCGCTATTACCATGGTGATGCGGTTTTGGC
AGTACATCAATGGGCGTGGATAGCGGTTTGACTCACGGGGATTTCCAAGTCTCCACCCCATTGACGTCAA
TGGGAGTTTGTTTTGGCACCAAAATCAACGGGACTTTCCAAAATGTCGTAACAACTCCGCCCCATTGACG
CAAATGGGCGGTAGGCGTGTACGGTGGGAGGTCTATATAAGCAGAGCTCTCTGGCTAACTAGAGAACCCA
CTGCTTACTGGCTTATCGAAATTAATACGACTCACTATAGGGAGACCCAAGCTTGGTACCGAGCTCGGAT
CCACTAGTAACGGCCGCCAGTGTGCTGGAATTCGCCACCATGCACCACCACCACCACCACATGGTGAGCA
AGGGCGAGGAGCTGTTCACCGGGGTGGTGCCCATCCTGGTCGAGCTGGACGGCGACGTAAACGGCCACAA
GTTCAGCGTGTCCGGCGAGGGCGAGGGCGATGCCACCTACGGCAAGCTGACCCTGAAGTTCATCTGCACC
ACCGGCAAGCTGCCCGTGCCCTGGCCCACCCTCGTGACCACCTTCGGCTACGGCCTGATGTGCTTCGCCC
GCTACCCCGACCACATGAAGCAGCACGACTTCTTCAAGTCCGCCATGCCCGAAGGCTACGTCCAGGAGCG
CACCATCTTCTTCAAGGACGACGGCAACTACAAGACCCGCGCCGAGGTGAAGTTCGAGGGCGACACCCTG
GTGAACTGCATCGAGCTGAAGGGCATCGACTTCAAGGAGGACGGCAACATCCTGGGGCACAAGCTGGAGT
ACAACTACAACAGCCACAACGTCTATATCATGGCCGACAAGCAGAAGAACGGCATCAAGGTGAACTTCAA
GATCCGCCACAACATCGAGGACGGCAGCGTGCAGCTCGCCGACCACTACCAGCAGAACACCCCCATCGGC
GACGGCCCCGTGCTGCTGCCCGACAACCACTACCTGAGCTACCAGTCCGCCCTGAGCAAAGACCCCAACG
AGAAGCGCGATCACATGGTCCTGCTGGAGTTCGTGACCGCCGCCGGGATCACTCTCGGCATGGACGAGCT
GTACAAGGAAGAAGAGGAGAAGAAAAAGAAAGAGGAGGAGGAGAAGAAGAAAAAAGAAGAAGAGGAAAAA
AAAAAGAAAGAGGAGGAGGAGAAGAAAAAGAAAGAAGAGGAAGAGAAAATCCAGTCCCTGAAAGAGGAAA
TTAGTCAATTGGAGCAGAAAAATTCTCAGCTCAAAGAAGAGGAGGAGGAAAAGAAAAAGAAGGAGGAAGA
GGAAAAGAAGAAAAAGGAGGAAGAAGAGAAGAAGAAGAAGGAAGAGGAAGAGAAGAAAAAGAAAGAAGAA
GAGGAAGAGATTCAAAGTCTGGAAGAGGAGAACAGTCAACTGGAGCAGAAGATATCTCAGCTCAAGGAGG
AAGAGGAGGAAAAGAAAAAAAAGGAAGAAGAAGAAAAAAAGAAAAAGGAAGAGGAGGAGAAAAAAAAAAA
AGAAGAAGAAGAGAAGAAGAAAAAGGAGGAAGAGGAGAAGATCCAAAGTCTGAAGGAAGAGATATCCCAA
CTCGAACAAAAAAATAGTCAGCTGAAAGAGGAAGAAGAGGAGAAAAAAAAGAAGGAAGAGGAAGAAAAGA
AAAAAAAGGAAGAAGAAGAAAAAAAAAAAAAGGAAGAAGAAGAAAAAAAGAAGAAAGAGGAGGAAGAGGA
AATACAATCCTTGGAAGAGGAAAATTCTCAGCTGGAACAGAAGATCTCACAGCTCAAAGAGGAGGAGGAA
GAGAAGAAGAAGAAGGAGGAGGAGGAAAAAAAAAAAAAGGAGGAGGAAGAAAAAAAGAAGAAAGAAGAGG
AAGAAAAGAAGAAGAAAGAAGAAGAGGAGAAAATCCAGTCACTTAAAGAAGAGATTTCCCAACTCGAACA
AAAGAATTCCCAGCTCAAGGAGGAGGAAGAGGAAAAGAAAAAGAAAGAAGAGGAAGAAAAGAAGAAGAAG
GAGGAAGAGGAGAAAAAGAAGAAGGAGGAGGAGGAAAAAAAGAAGAAAGAGGAGGAAGAGGAAATCCAGT
CATTGGAGGAAGAGAACTCACAGTTGGAACAAAAGATAAGCCAACTCAAGGAGTAATCTAGAGGGCCCTA
TTCTATAGTGTCACCTAAATGCTAGAGCTCGCTGATCAGCCTCGACTGTGCCTTCTAGTTGCCAGCCATC
TGTTGTTTGCCCCTCCCCCGTGCCTTCCTTGACCCTGGAAGGTGCCACTCCCACTGTCCTTTCCTAATAA
AATGAGGAAATTGCATCGCATTGTCTGAGTAGGTGTCATTCTATTCTGGGGGGTGGGGTGGGGCAGGACA
GCAAGGGGGAGGATTGGGAAGACAATAGCAGGCATGCTGGGGATGCGGTGGGCTCTATGGCTTCTGAGGC
GGAAAGAACCAGCTGGGGCTCTAGGGGGTATCCCC
[124 nt withheld, positions 3046-3169]
C
[91 nt withheld, positions 3171-3261]
A
[49 nt withheld, positions 3263-3311]
CCTTTGACGTTGGAGTCCACGTTCTTT
[37 nt withheld, positions 3339-3375]
ACCCTATCTCGGTCTATTCTTTTGATTTATAAGGGATTTTGCCGATTTCGGCCTATTGGTTAAAAAATGA
GCTGATTTAACAAAAATTTAACGCGAATTAATTCTGTGGAATGTGTGTCAGTTAGGGTGTGGAAAGTCCC
CAGGCTCCCCAGCAGGCAGAAGTATGCAAAGCATGCATCTCAATTAGTCAGCAACCAGGTGTGGAAAGTC
CCCAGGCTCCCCAGCAGGCAGAAGTATGCAAAGCATGCATCTCAATTAGTCAGCAACCATAGTCCCGCCC
CTAACTCCGCCCATCCCGCCCCTAACTCCGCCCAGTTCCGCCCATTCTCCGCCCCATGGCTGACTAATTT
TTTTTATTTATGCAGAGGCCGAGGCCGCCTCTGCCTCTGAGCTATTCCAGAAGTAGTGAGGAGGCTTTTT
TGGAGGCCTAGGCTTTTGCAAAAAGCTCCCGGGAGCTTGTATATCCATTTTCGGATCTGATCAAGAGACA
GGATGAGGATCGTTTCGCATGATTGAACAAGATGGATTGCACGCAGGTTCTCCGGCCGCTTGGGTGGAGA
GGCTATTCGGCTATGACTGGGCACAACAGACAATCGGCTGCTCTGATGCCGCCGTGTTCCGGCTGTCAGC
GCAGGGGCGCCCGGTTCTTTTTGTCAAGACCGACCTGTCCGGTGCCCTGAATGAACTGCAGGACGAGGCA
GCGCGGCTATCGTGGCTGGCCACGACGGGCGTTCCTTGCGCAGCTGTGCTCGACGTTGTCACTGAAGCGG
GAAGGGACTGGCTGCTATTGGGCGAAGTGCCGGGGCAGGATCTCCTGTCATCTCACCTTGCTCCTGCCGA
GAAAGTATCCATCATGGCTGATGCAATGCGGCGGCTGCATACGCTTGATCCGGCTACCTGCCCATTCGAC
CACCAAGCGAAACATCGCATCGAGCGAGCACGTACTCGGATGGAAGCCGGTCTTGTCGATCAGGATGATC
TGGACGAAGAGCATCAGGGGCTCGCGCCAGCCGAACTGTTCGCCAGGCTCAAGGCGCGCATGCCCGACGG
CGAGGATCTCGTCGTGACCCATGGCGATGCCTGCTTGCCGAATATCATGGTGGAAAATGGCCGCTTTTCT
GGATTCATCGACTGTGGCCGGCTGGGTGTGGCGGACCGCTATCAGGACATAGCGTTGGCTACCCGTGATA
TTGCTGAAGAGCTTGGCGGCGAATGGGCTGACCGCTTCCTCGTGCTTTACGGTATCGCCGCTCCCGATTC
GCAGCGCATCGCCTTCTATCGCCTTCTTGACGAGTTCTTCTGAGCGGGACTCTGGGGTTCGAAATGACCG
ACCAAGCGACGCCCAACCTGCCATCACGAGATTTCGATTCCACCGCCGCCTTCTATGAAAGGTTGGGCTT
CGGAATCGTTTTCCGGGACGCCGGCTGGATGATCCTCCAGCGCGGGGATCTCATGCTGGAGTTCTTCGCC
CACCCCAACTTGTTTATTGCAGCTTATAATGGTTACAAATAAAGCAATAGCATCACAAATTTCACAAATA
AAGCATTTTTTTCACTGCATTCTAGTTGTGGTTTGTCCAAACTCATCAATGTATCTTATCATGTCTGTAT
ACCGTCGACCTCTAGCTAGAGCTTGGCGTAATCATGGTCATAGCTGTTTCCTGTGTGAAATTGTTATCCG
CTCACAATTCCACACAACATACGAGCCGGAAGCATAAAGTGTAAAGCCTGGGGTGCCTAATGAGTGAGCT
AACTCACATTAATTGCGTTGCGCTCACTGCCCGCTTTCCAGTCGGGAAACCTGTCGTGCCAGCTGCATTA
ATGAATCGGCCAACGCGCGGGGAGAGGCGGTTTGCGTATTGGGCGCTCTTCCGCTTCCTCGCTCACTGAC
TCGCTGCGCTCGGTCGTTCGGCTGCGGCGAGCGGTATCAGCTCACTCAAAGGCGGTAATACGGTTATCCA
CAGAATCAGGGGATAACGCAGGAAAGAACATGTGAGCAAAAGGCCAGCAAAAGGCCAGGAACCGTAAAAA
GGCCGCGTTGCTGGCGTTTTTCCATAGGCTCCGCCCCCCTGACGAGCATCACAAAAATCGACGCTCAAGT
CAGAGGTGGCGAAACCCGACAGGACTATAAAGATACCAGGCGTTTCCCCCTGGAAGCTCCCTCGTGCGCT
CTCCTGTTCCGACCCTGCCGCTTACCGGATACCTGTCCGCCTTTCTCCCTTCGGGAAGCGTGGCGCTTTC
TCATAGCTCACGCTGTAGGTATCTCAGTTCGGTGTAGGTCGTTCGCTCCAAGCTGGGCTGTGTGCACGAA
CCCCCCGTTCAGCCCGACCGCTGCGCCTTATCCGGTAACTATCGTCTTGAGTCCAACCCGGTAAGACACG
ACTTATCGCCACTGGCAGCAGCCACTGGTAACAGGATTAGCAGAGCGAGGTATGTAGGCGGTGCTACAGA
GTTCTTGAAGTGGTGGCCTAACTACGGCTACACTAGAAGAACAGTATTTGGTATCTGCGCTCTGCTGAAG
CCAGTTACCTTCGGAAAAAGAGTTGGTAGCTCTTGATCCGGCAAACAAACCACCGCTGGTAGCGGTGGTT
TTTTTGTTTGCAAGCAGCAGATTACGCGCAGAAAAAAAGGATCTCAAGAAGATCCTTTGATCTTTTCTAC
GGGGTCTGACGCTCAGTGGAACGAAAACTCACGTTAAGGGATTTTGGTCATGAGATTATCAAAAAGGATC
TTCACCTAGATCCTTTTAAATTAAAAATGAAGTTTTAAATCAATCTAAAGTATATATGAGTAAACTTGGT
CTGACAGTTACCAATGCTTAATCAGTGAGGCACCTATCTCAGCGATCTGTCTATTTCGTTCATCCATAGT
TGCCTGACTCCCCGTCGTGTAGATAACTACGATACGGGAGGGCTTACCATCTGGCCCCAGTGCTGCAATG
ATACCGCGAGACCCACGCTCACCGGCTCCAGATTTATCAGCAATAAACCAGCCAGCCGGAAGGGCCGAGC
GCAGAAGTGGTCCTGCAACTTTATCCGCCTCCATCCAGTCTATTAATTGTTGCCGGGAAGCTAGAGTAAG
TAGTTCGCCAGTTAATAGTTTGCGCAACGTTGTTGCCATTGCTACAGGCATCGTGGTGTCACGCTCGTCG
TTTGGTATGGCTTCATTCAGCTCCGGTTCCCAACGATCAAGGCGAGTTACATGATCCCCCATGTTGTGCA
AAAAAGCGGTTAGCTCCTTCGGTCCTCCGATCGTTGTCAGAAGTAAGTTGGCCGCAGTGTTATCACTCAT
GGTTATGGCAGCACTGCATAATTCTCTTACTGTCATGCCATCCGTAAGATGCTTTTCTGTGACTGGTGAG
TACTCAACCAAGTCATTCTGAGAATAGTGTATGCGGCGACCGAGTTGCTCTTGCCCGGCGTCAATACGGG
ATAATACCGCGCCACATAGCAGAACTTTAAAAGTGCTCATCATTGGAAAACGTTCTTCGGGGCGAAAACT
CTCAAGGATCTTACCGCTGTTGAGATCCAGTTCGATGTAACCCACTCGTGCACCCAACTGATCTTCAGCA
TCTTTTACTTTCACCAGCGTTTCTGGGTGAGCAAAAACAGGAAGGCAAAATGCCGCAAAAAAGGGAATAA
GGGCGACACGGAAATGTTGAATACTCATACTCTTCCTTTTTCAATATTATTGAAGCATTTATCAGGGTTA
TTGTCTCATGAGCGGATACATATTTGAATGTATTTAGAAAAATAAACAAATAGGGGTTCCGCGCACATTT
CCCCGAAAAGTGCCACCTGACGTC
